Addgene plasmid #75822: PIP5KL1 gRNA (BRDN0001145139)
Purpose: 3rd generation lentiviral gRNA plasmid targeting human PIP5KL1
Depositing lab: John Doench & David Root. Depositing organization: Broad Institute. Publication: Optimized sgRNA design to maximize activity and minimize off-target effects of CRISPR-Cas9. Doench JG, Fusi N, Sullender M, Hegde M, Vaimberg EW, Donovan KF, Smith I, Tothova Z, Wilen C, Orchard R, Virgin HW, Listgarten J, Root DE. Nat Biotechnol. 2016 Jan 18. doi: 10.1038/nbt.3437. PubMed 26780180.
Backbone
  Vector backbone: lentiGuide-Puro
  Backbone manufacturer: Zhang Lab (Addgene plasmid # 52963)
  Vector type: Mammalian Expression, Lentiviral, CRISPR
  Selectable markers: Puromycin
Growth in bacteria
  Bacterial resistance: Ampicillin, 100 μg/mL
  Growth temperature: 37°C
  Growth strain: DH5alpha
  Copy number: High Copy
Gene/Insert
  Gene/Insert name: PIP5KL1 (alt names: PIP5KL1; NM_001135219.1)
  gRNA/shRNA sequence: CAGGGGCGGGATCCACCCAG
  Species: H. sapiens (human)
  Entrez Gene: PIP5KL1 (a.k.a. PIPKH)
  Promoter: hU6
  Cloning method: Unknown
  Sequencing primers: 5′ U6-F; 3′ pS2-R
Terms and licenses: Academic/Nonprofit Terms; Industry Terms: Not Available to Industry
Depositor comments: The gRNA was designed to target the following Genbank reference sequence(s): NM_001135219.1,NM_173492.1. Note that this plasmid does NOT contain Cas9. It should be used in conjunction with lentiCas9-Blast (Addgene #52962) or otherwise with cell lines already expressing Cas9. Browse the full kinome gRNA library at http://www.addgene.org/pooled-library/broadgpp-human-kinome/ or visit http://www.broadinstitute.org/rnai/public/ for detailed protocols and information.
How to cite: PIP5KL1 gRNA (BRDN0001145139) was a gift from John Doench & David Root (Addgene plasmid # 75822 ; http://n2t.net/addgene:75822 ; RRID:Addgene_75822)
