[The description below was written by a language model from this plasmid's Addgene catalogue record and pLannotate feature annotations shown in this document.]
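Description:
PIP5KL1 gRNA (BRDN0001145139) is a third-generation lentiviral CRISPR guide plasmid built on the lentiGuide-Puro backbone and designed to target the human PIP5KL1 gene (also known as PIPKH). It is maintained in E. coli as a high-copy plasmid through a ColE1/pUC-type origin with ampicillin resistance (AmpR, β-lactamase). The backbone also carries an f1 origin, an SV40 origin, and remnants of lac and phage-promoter cloning sequences.

The lentiviral transfer cassette begins with an RSV promoter fused to a truncated HIV-1 5' LTR, which drives Tat-independent genomic RNA production in packaging cells. This is followed by the Ψ packaging signal, a gag fragment, the Rev response element for Rev-dependent nuclear export, and a cPPT/CTS that aids nuclear import. The cassette ends in a self-inactivating ΔU3 3' LTR, followed by an SV40 polyadenylation signal.

Within this unit, a human U6 RNA polymerase III promoter transcribes the PIP5KL1-specific spacer joined to the Streptococcus pyogenes Cas9 guide RNA scaffold. Downstream, an EF-1α core promoter with its intron A expresses puromycin N-acetyltransferase so that transduced mammalian cells can be selected with puromycin. A WPRE after this marker enhances transcript expression.

The plasmid does not encode Cas9, so it must be paired with a separate Cas9 vector such as lentiCas9-Blast or used in cells that already express Cas9. According to the depositor, the guide was designed against two PIP5KL1 reference transcripts and is associated with a human kinome gRNA library. It is suited to knockout or loss-of-function studies of this gene in human cells.
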