Features (pLannotate 1.2.2; 29 found; start..end, strand, type, name):
     14..80      +  CDS            small t antigen (fragment): SV40 (simian virus 40) small t antigen
    106..317     +  promoter       EF-1α core promoter: core promoter for human elongation factor EF-1α
    318..1256    +  intron         EF-1α intron A: intron upstream of the start codon of human EF-1α
   1278..1877    +  CDS            PuroR (fragment): puromycin N-acetyltransferase; pac from Streptomyces; confers resistance to puromycin
   1893..2481    +  misc_feature   WPRE: woodchuck hepatitis virus posttranscriptional regulatory element
   2532..2551    +  misc_feature   cPPT/CTS (fragment): central polypurine tract and central termination sequence of HIV-1
   2553..2786    +  LTR            3' LTR (ΔU3): self-inactivating 3' long terminal repeat (LTR) from HIV-1
   2864..2985    +  polyA_signal   SV40 poly(A) signal: SV40 polyadenylation signal
   3025..3160    +  rep_origin     SV40 ori: SV40 origin of replication
   3181..3199    -  promoter       T7 promoter: promoter for bacteriophage T7 RNA polymerase
   3207..3362    +  CDS            lacZα (fragment): LacZα fragment of β-galactosidase; lacZ fragment
   3367..3795    +  rep_origin     f1 ori (sequence partly withheld): f1 bacteriophage origin of replication; arrow indicates direction of (+) strand synthesis
   3848..3952    +  promoter       AmpR promoter: bla
   3953..4813    +  CDS            AmpR: β-lactamase; bla; confers resistance to ampicillin, carbenicillin, and related antibiotics
   4984..5572    +  rep_origin     ori: high-copy-number ColE1/pMB1/pBR322/pUC origin of replication
   5755..5847    +  CDS            lacI (fragment): lac repressor; lacI; The lac repressor binds to the lac operator to inhibit transcription in E. coli. This inhibition can be relieved by adding lactose or isopropyl-β-D-thiogalactopyranoside (IPTG).
   5860..5881    +  protein_bind   CAP binding site: CAP binding activates transcription in the presence of cAMP. E. coli catabolite activator protein
   5896..5926    +  promoter       lac promoter: promoter for the E. coli lac operon
   5934..5950    +  protein_bind   lac operator: The lac repressor binds to the lac operator to inhibit transcription in E. coli. This inhibition can be relieved by adding lactose or isopropyl-β-D-thiogalactopyranoside (IPTG). lac repressor encoded by lacI
   5995..6013    +  promoter       T3 promoter: promoter for bacteriophage T3 RNA polymerase
   6041..6267    +  promoter       RSV promoter: Rous sarcoma virus enhancer/promoter
   6268..6448    +  LTR            5' LTR (truncated): truncated 5' long terminal repeat (LTR) from HIV-1
   6495..6620    +  misc_feature   HIV-1 Ψ: packaging signal of human immunodeficiency virus type 1
   6604..6967    +  CDS            HIV-1 gag (fragment): gag protein from human immunodeficiency virus 1; gag
   7113..7346    +  misc_feature   RRE: The Rev response element (RRE) of HIV-1 allows for Rev-dependent mRNA export from the nucleus to the cytoplasm.
   7723..7749    +  CDS            Rev (fragment): human immunodeficiency virus 1 (HIV-1) Rev protein; rev; enhances nuclear export of unspliced and incompletely spliced viral mRNAs
   7753..7993    +  promoter       U6 promoter: RNA polymerase III promoter for human U6 snRNA
   8023..8098    +  misc_RNA       gRNA scaffold: guide RNA scaffold for the Streptococcus pyogenes CRISPR/Cas9 system
   8154..8271    +  misc_feature   cPPT/CTS: central polypurine tract and central termination sequence of HIV-1
>Addgene plasmid #75822 | PIP5KL1 gRNA (BRDN0001145139) | addgene full sequence | sequence record 184634 | Addgene Assembled Sequence
CCCGGGTGCAAAGATGGATAAAGTTTTAAACAGAGAGGAATCTTTGCAGCTAATGGACCTTCTAGGTCTT
GAAAGGAGTGGGAATTGGCTCCGGTGCCCGTCAGTGGGCAGAGCGCACATCGCCCACAGTCCCCGAGAAG
TTGGGGGGAGGGGTCGGCAATTGATCCGGTGCCTAGAGAAGGTGGCGCGGGGTAAACTGGGAAAGTGATG
TCGTGTACTGGCTCCGCCTTTTTCCCGAGGGTGGGGGAGAACCGTATATAAGTGCAGTAGTCGCCGTGAA
CGTTCTTTTTCGCAACGGGTTTGCCGCCAGAACACAGGTAAGTGCCGTGTGTGGTTCCCGCGGGCCTGGC
CTCTTTACGGGTTATGGCCCTTGCGTGCCTTGAATTACTTCCACCTGGCTGCAGTACGTGATTCTTGATC
CCGAGCTTCGGGTTGGAAGTGGGTGGGAGAGTTCGAGGCCTTGCGCTTAAGGAGCCCCTTCGCCTCGTGC
TTGAGTTGAGGCCTGGCCTGGGCGCTGGGGCCGCCGCGTGCGAATCTGGTGGCACCTTCGCGCCTGTCTC
GCTGCTTTCGATAAGTCTCTAGCCATTTAAAATTTTTGATGACCTGCTGCGACGCTTTTTTTCTGGCAAG
ATAGTCTTGTAAATGCGGGCCAAGATCTGCACACTGGTATTTCGGTTTTTGGGGCCGCGGGCGGCGACGG
GGCCCGTGCGTCCCAGCGCACATGTTCGGCGAGGCGGGGCCTGCGAGCGCGGCCACCGAGAATCGGACGG
GGGTAGTCTCAAGCTGGCCGGCCTGCTCTGGTGCCTGGCCTCGCGCCGCCGTGTATCGCCCCGCCCTGGG
CGGCAAGGCTGGCCCGGTCGGCACCAGTTGCGTGAGCGGAAAGATGGCCGCTTCCCGGCCCTGCTGCAGG
GAGCTCAAAATGGAGGACGCGGCGCTCGGGAGAGCGGGCGGGTGAGTCACCCACACAAAGGAAAAGGGCC
TTTCCGTCCTCAGCCGTCGCTTCATGTGACTCCACGGAGTACCGGGCGCCGTCCAGGCACCTCGATTAGT
TCTCGAGCTTTTGGAGTACGTCGTCTTTAGGTTGGGGGGAGGGGTTTTATGCGATGGAGTTTCCCCACAC
TGAGTGGGTGGAGACTGAAGTTAGGCCAGCTTGGCACTTGATGTAATTCTCCTTGGAATTTGCCCTTTTT
GAGTTTGGATCTTGGTTCATTCTCAAGCCTCAGACAGTGGTTCAAAGTTTTTTTCTTCCATTTCAGGTGT
CGTGACGTACGGCCACCATGACCGAGTACAAGCCCACGGTGCGCCTCGCCACCCGCGACGACGTCCCCAG
GGCCGTACGCACCCTCGCCGCCGCGTTCGCCGACTACCCCGCCACGCGCCACACCGTCGATCCGGACCGC
CACATCGAGCGGGTCACCGAGCTGCAAGAACTCTTCCTCACGCGCGTCGGGCTCGACATCGGCAAGGTGT
GGGTCGCGGACGACGGCGCCGCCGTGGCGGTCTGGACCACGCCGGAGAGCGTCGAAGCGGGGGCGGTGTT
CGCCGAGATCGGCCCGCGCATGGCCGAGTTGAGCGGTTCCCGGCTGGCCGCGCAGCAACAGATGGAAGGC
CTCCTGGCGCCGCACCGGCCCAAGGAGCCCGCGTGGTTCCTGGCCACCGTCGGAGTCTCGCCCGACCACC
AGGGCAAGGGTCTGGGCAGCGCCGTCGTGCTCCCCGGAGTGGAGGCGGCCGAGCGCGCCGGGGTGCCCGC
CTTCCTGGAGACCTCCGCGCCCCGCAACCTCCCCTTCTACGAGCGGCTCGGCTTCACCGTCACCGCCGAC
GTCGAGGTGCCCGAAGGACCGCGCACCTGGTGCATGACCCGCAAGCCCGGTGCCTGAACGCGTTAAGTCG
ACAATCAACCTCTGGATTACAAAATTTGTGAAAGATTGACTGGTATTCTTAACTATGTTGCTCCTTTTAC
GCTATGTGGATACGCTGCTTTAATGCCTTTGTATCATGCTATTGCTTCCCGTATGGCTTTCATTTTCTCC
TCCTTGTATAAATCCTGGTTGCTGTCTCTTTATGAGGAGTTGTGGCCCGTTGTCAGGCAACGTGGCGTGG
TGTGCACTGTGTTTGCTGACGCAACCCCCACTGGTTGGGGCATTGCCACCACCTGTCAGCTCCTTTCCGG
GACTTTCGCTTTCCCCCTCCCTATTGCCACGGCGGAACTCATCGCCGCCTGCCTTGCCCGCTGCTGGACA
GGGGCTCGGCTGTTGGGCACTGACAATTCCGTGGTGTTGTCGGGGAAATCATCGTCCTTTCCTTGGCTGC
TCGCCTGTGTTGCCACCTGGATTCTGCGCGGGACGTCCTTCTGCTACGTCCCTTCGGCCCTCAATCCAGC
GGACCTTCCTTCCCGCGGCCTGCTGCCGGCTCTGCGGCCTCTTCCGCGTCTTCGCCTTCGCCCTCAGACG
AGTCGGATCTCCCTTTGGGCCGCCTCCCCGCGTCGACTTTAAGACCAATGACTTACAAGGCAGCTGTAGA
TCTTAGCCACTTTTTAAAAGAAAAGGGGGGACTGGAAGGGCTAATTCACTCCCAACGAAGACAAGATCTG
CTTTTTGCTTGTACTGGGTCTCTCTGGTTAGACCAGATCTGAGCCTGGGAGCTCTCTGGCTAACTAGGGA
ACCCACTGCTTAAGCCTCAATAAAGCTTGCCTTGAGTGCTTCAAGTAGTGTGTGCCCGTCTGTTGTGTGA
CTCTGGTAACTAGAGATCCCTCAGACCCTTTTAGTCAGTGTGGAAAATCTCTAGCAGTACGTATAGTAGT
TCATGTCATCTTATTATTCAGTATTTATAACTTGCAAAGAAATGAATATCAGAGAGTGAGAGGAACTTGT
TTATTGCAGCTTATAATGGTTACAAATAAAGCAATAGCATCACAAATTTCACAAATAAAGCATTTTTTTC
ACTGCATTCTAGTTGTGGTTTGTCCAAACTCATCAATGTATCTTATCATGTCTGGCTCTAGCTATCCCGC
CCCTAACTCCGCCCATCCCGCCCCTAACTCCGCCCAGTTCCGCCCATTCTCCGCCCCATGGCTGACTAAT
TTTTTTTATTTATGCAGAGGCCGAGGCCGCCTCGGCCTCTGAGCTATTCCAGAAGTAGTGAGGAGGCTTT
TTTGGAGGCCTAGGGACGTACCCAATTCGCCCTATAGTGAGTCGTATTACGCGCGCTCACTGGCCGTCGT
TTTACAACGTCGTGACTGGGAAAACCCTGGCGTTACCCAACTTAATCGCCTTGCAGCACATCCCCCTTTC
GCCAGCTGGCGTAATAGCGAAGAGGCCCGCACCGATCGCCCTTCCCAACAGTTGCGCAGCCTGAATGGCG
AATGGG
[124 nt withheld, positions 3367-3490]
C
[91 nt withheld, positions 3492-3582]
A
[49 nt withheld, positions 3584-3632]
CCTTTGACGTTGGAGTCCACGTTCTTT
[37 nt withheld, positions 3660-3696]
ACCCTATCTCGGTCTATTCTTTTGATTTATAAGGGATTTTGCCGATTTCGGCCTATTGGTTAAAAAATGA
GCTGATTTAACAAAAATTTAACGCGAATTTTAACAAAATATTAACGCTTACAATTTAGGTGGCACTTTTC
GGGGAAATGTGCGCGGAACCCCTATTTGTTTATTTTTCTAAATACATTCAAATATGTATCCGCTCATGAG
ACAATAACCCTGATAAATGCTTCAATAATATTGAAAAAGGAAGAGTATGAGTATTCAACATTTCCGTGTC
GCCCTTATTCCCTTTTTTGCGGCATTTTGCCTTCCTGTTTTTGCTCACCCAGAAACGCTGGTGAAAGTAA
AAGATGCTGAAGATCAGTTGGGTGCACGAGTGGGTTACATCGAACTGGATCTCAACAGCGGTAAGATCCT
TGAGAGTTTTCGCCCCGAAGAACGTTTTCCAATGATGAGCACTTTTAAAGTTCTGCTATGTGGCGCGGTA
TTATCCCGTATTGACGCCGGGCAAGAGCAACTCGGTCGCCGCATACACTATTCTCAGAATGACTTGGTTG
AGTACTCACCAGTCACAGAAAAGCATCTTACGGATGGCATGACAGTAAGAGAATTATGCAGTGCTGCCAT
AACCATGAGTGATAACACTGCGGCCAACTTACTTCTGACAACGATCGGAGGACCGAAGGAGCTAACCGCT
TTTTTGCACAACATGGGGGATCATGTAACTCGCCTTGATCGTTGGGAACCGGAGCTGAATGAAGCCATAC
CAAACGACGAGCGTGACACCACGATGCCTGTAGCAATGGCAACAACGTTGCGCAAACTATTAACTGGCGA
ACTACTTACTCTAGCTTCCCGGCAACAATTAATAGACTGGATGGAGGCGGATAAAGTTGCAGGACCACTT
CTGCGCTCGGCCCTTCCGGCTGGCTGGTTTATTGCTGATAAATCTGGAGCCGGTGAGCGTGGGTCTCGCG
GTATCATTGCAGCACTGGGGCCAGATGGTAAGCCCTCCCGTATCGTAGTTATCTACACGACGGGGAGTCA
GGCAACTATGGATGAACGAAATAGACAGATCGCTGAGATAGGTGCCTCACTGATTAAGCATTGGTAACTG
TCAGACCAAGTTTACTCATATATACTTTAGATTGATTTAAAACTTCATTTTTAATTTAAAAGGATCTAGG
TGAAGATCCTTTTTGATAATCTCATGACCAAAATCCCTTAACGTGAGTTTTCGTTCCACTGAGCGTCAGA
CCCCGTAGAAAAGATCAAAGGATCTTCTTGAGATCCTTTTTTTCTGCGCGTAATCTGCTGCTTGCAAACA
AAAAAACCACCGCTACCAGCGGTGGTTTGTTTGCCGGATCAAGAGCTACCAACTCTTTTTCCGAAGGTAA
CTGGCTTCAGCAGAGCGCAGATACCAAATACTGTTCTTCTAGTGTAGCCGTAGTTAGGCCACCACTTCAA
GAACTCTGTAGCACCGCCTACATACCTCGCTCTGCTAATCCTGTTACCAGTGGCTGCTGCCAGTGGCGAT
AAGTCGTGTCTTACCGGGTTGGACTCAAGACGATAGTTACCGGATAAGGCGCAGCGGTCGGGCTGAACGG
GGGGTTCGTGCACACAGCCCAGCTTGGAGCGAACGACCTACACCGAACTGAGATACCTACAGCGTGAGCT
ATGAGAAAGCGCCACGCTTCCCGAAGGGAGAAAGGCGGACAGGTATCCGGTAAGCGGCAGGGTCGGAACA
GGAGAGCGCACGAGGGAGCTTCCAGGGGGAAACGCCTGGTATCTTTATAGTCCTGTCGGGTTTCGCCACC
TCTGACTTGAGCGTCGATTTTTGTGATGCTCGTCAGGGGGGCGGAGCCTATGGAAAAACGCCAGCAACGC
GGCCTTTTTACGGTTCCTGGCCTTTTGCTGGCCTTTTGCTCACATGTTCTTTCCTGCGTTATCCCCTGAT
TCTGTGGATAACCGTATTACCGCCTTTGAGTGAGCTGATACCGCTCGCCGCAGCCGAACGACCGAGCGCA
GCGAGTCAGTGAGCGAGGAAGCGGAAGAGCGCCCAATACGCAAACCGCCTCTCCCCGCGCGTTGGCCGAT
TCATTAATGCAGCTGGCACGACAGGTTTCCCGACTGGAAAGCGGGCAGTGAGCGCAACGCAATTAATGTG
AGTTAGCTCACTCATTAGGCACCCCAGGCTTTACACTTTATGCTTCCGGCTCGTATGTTGTGTGGAATTG
TGAGCGGATAACAATTTCACACAGGAAACAGCTATGACCATGATTACGCCAAGCGCGCAATTAACCCTCA
CTAAAGGGAACAAAAGCTGGAGCTGCAAGCTTAATGTAGTCTTATGCAATACTCTTGTAGTCTTGCAACA
TGGTAACGATGAGTTAGCAACATGCCTTACAAGGAGAGAAAAAGCACCGTGCATGCCGATTGGTGGAAGT
AAGGTGGTACGATCGTGCCTTATTAGGAAGGCAACAGACGGGTCTGACATGGATTGGACGAACCACTGAA
TTGCCGCATTGCAGAGATATTGTATTTAAGTGCCTAGCTCGATACATAAACGGGTCTCTCTGGTTAGACC
AGATCTGAGCCTGGGAGCTCTCTGGCTAACTAGGGAACCCACTGCTTAAGCCTCAATAAAGCTTGCCTTG
AGTGCTTCAAGTAGTGTGTGCCCGTCTGTTGTGTGACTCTGGTAACTAGAGATCCCTCAGACCCTTTTAG
TCAGTGTGGAAAATCTCTAGCAGTGGCGCCCGAACAGGGACTTGAAAGCGAAAGGGAAACCAGAGGAGCT
CTCTCGACGCAGGACTCGGCTTGCTGAAGCGCGCACGGCAAGAGGCGAGGGGCGGCGACTGGTGAGTACG
CCAAAAATTTTGACTAGCGGAGGCTAGAAGGAGAGAGATGGGTGCGAGAGCGTCAGTATTAAGCGGGGGA
GAATTAGATCGCGATGGGAAAAAATTCGGTTAAGGCCAGGGGGAAAGAAAAAATATAAATTAAAACATAT
AGTATGGGCAAGCAGGGAGCTAGAACGATTCGCAGTTAATCCTGGCCTGTTAGAAACATCAGAAGGCTGT
AGACAAATACTGGGACAGCTACAACCATCCCTTCAGACAGGATCAGAAGAACTTAGATCATTATATAATA
CAGTAGCAACCCTCTATTGTGTGCATCAAAGGATAGAGATAAAAGACACCAAGGAAGCTTTAGACAAGAT
AGAGGAAGAGCAAAACAAAAGTAAGACCACCGCACAGCAAGCGGCCGCTGATCTTCAGACCTGGAGGAGG
AGATATGAGGGACAATTGGAGAAGTGAATTATATAAATATAAAGTAGTAAAAATTGAACCATTAGGAGTA
GCACCCACCAAGGCAAAGAGAAGAGTGGTGCAGAGAGAAAAAAGAGCAGTGGGAATAGGAGCTTTGTTCC
TTGGGTTCTTGGGAGCAGCAGGAAGCACTATGGGCGCAGCGTCAATGACGCTGACGGTACAGGCCAGACA
ATTATTGTCTGGTATAGTGCAGCAGCAGAACAATTTGCTGAGGGCTATTGAGGCGCAACAGCATCTGTTG
CAACTCACAGTCTGGGGCATCAAGCAGCTCCAGGCAAGAATCCTGGCTGTGGAAAGATACCTAAAGGATC
AACAGCTCCTGGGGATTTGGGGTTGCTCTGGAAAACTCATTTGCACCACTGCTGTGCCTTGGAATGCTAG
TTGGAGTAATAAATCTCTGGAACAGATTTGGAATCACACGACCTGGATGGAGTGGGACAGAGAAATTAAC
AATTACACAAGCTTAATACACTCCTTAATTGAAGAATCGCAAAACCAGCAAGAAAAGAATGAACAAGAAT
TATTGGAATTAGATAAATGGGCAAGTTTGTGGAATTGGTTTAACATAACAAATTGGCTGTGGTATATAAA
ATTATTCATAATGATAGTAGGAGGCTTGGTAGGTTTAAGAATAGTTTTTGCTGTACTTTCTATAGTGAAT
AGAGTTAGGCAGGGATATTCACCATTATCGTTTCAGACCCACCTCCCAACCCCGAGGGGACCCAGAGAGG
GCCTATTTCCCATGATTCCTTCATATTTGCATATACGATACAAGGCTGTTAGAGAGATAATTAGAATTAA
TTTGACTGTAAACACAAAGATATTAGTACAAAATACGTGACGTAGAAAGTAATAATTTCTTGGGTAGTTT
GCAGTTTTAAAATTATGTTTTAAAATGGACTATCATATGCTTACCGTAACTTGAAAGTATTTCGATTTCT
TGGCTTTATATATCTTGTGGAAAGGACGAAACACCGCAGGGGCGGGATCCACCCAGGTTTTAGAGCTAGA
AATAGCAAGTTAAAATAAGGCTAGTCCGTTATCAACTTGAAAAAGTGGCACCGAGTCGGTGCTTTTTTAA
GCTTGGCGTAACTAGATCTTGAGACAAATGGCAGTATTCATCCACAATTTTAAAAGAAAAGGGGGGATTG
GGGGGTACAGTGCAGGGGAAAGAATAGTAGACATAATAGCAACAGACATACAAACTAAAGAATTACAAAA
ACAAATTACAAAAATTCAAAATTTTCGGGTTTATTACAGGGACAGCAGAGATCCACTTTGGCGCCGGCTC
GAGGGGG
