>Addgene plasmid #75822 | PIP5KL1 gRNA (BRDN0001145139) | depositor partial sequence | sequence record 143282 | Target Sequence
CAGGGGCGGGATCCACCCAG
