>Addgene plasmid #75822 | PIP5KL1 gRNA (BRDN0001145139) | addgene partial sequence | sequence record 184633 | hU6-F
TGACGTAGAAAGTAATAATTTCTTGGGTAGTTTGCAGTTTTAAAATTATGTTTTAAAATGGACTATCATA
TGCTTACCGTAACTTGAAAGTATTTCGATTTCTTGGCTTTATATATCTTGTGGAAAGGACGAAACACCGC
AGGGGCGGGATCCACCCAGGTTTTAGAGCTAGAAATAGCAAGTTAAAATAAGGCTAGTCCGTTATCAACT
TGAAAAAGTGGCACCGAGTCGGTGCTTTTTTAAGCTTGGCGTAACTAGATCTTGAGACAAATGGCAGTAT
TCATCCACAATTTTAAAAGAAAAGGGGGGATTGGGGGGTACAGTGCAGGGGAAAGAATAGTAGACATAAT
AGCAACAGACATACAAACTAAAGAATTACAAAAACAAATTACAAAAATTCAAAATTTTCGGGTTTATTAC
AGGGACAGCAGAGATCCACTTTGGCGCCGGCTCGAGGGGGCCCGGGTGCAAAGATGGATAAAGTTTTAAA
CAGAGAGGAATCTTTGCAGCTAATGGACCTTCTAGGTCTTGAAAGGAGTGGGAATTGGCTCCGGTGCCCG
TCAGTGGGCA
